Addgene plasmid #170893: pGREAT5
Purpose: GoldenBraid Double Transcriptional Unit - pCmYLCV911_E-Luc_NOSt+pNOS_Red-F_NOSt
Depositing lab: Markita Landry. Depositing organization: University of California, Berkeley. Publication: A Ratiometric Dual Color Luciferase Reporter for Fast Characterization of Transcriptional Regulatory Elements in Plants. Gonzalez-Grandio E, Demirer GS, Ma W, Brady S, Landry MP. ACS Synth Biol. 2021 Sep 14. doi: 10.1021/acssynbio.1c00248. PubMed 34520169.
Backbone
  Vector backbone: pDGB1_omega1
  Backbone manufacturer: Diego Orzaez Lab
  Backbone size w/o insert (bp): 2925
  Vector type: Plant Expression, Luciferase, Synthetic Biology
Growth in bacteria
  Bacterial resistance: Spectinomycin, 50 μg/mL
  Growth temperature: 37°C
  Growth strain: DH5alpha
  Copy number: High Copy
Gene/Insert
  Gene/Insert name: E-Luc (alt name: Enhanced beetle luciferase)
  Species: Pyrearinus termitilluminans (E-Luc) and Luciola curciata (Red-F)
  Insert size (bp): 5046
  Mutation: c.375C>T silent mutation to remove BbsI site (E-Luc), p.S286Y Red mutant (RedF)
  Promoter: pCmYLCV911
  Cloning method: Restriction Enzyme; 5′ cloning site Esp3I (destroyed during cloning); 3′ cloning site Esp3I (destroyed during cloning)
  Sequencing primers: 5′ GGGAAACGCCTGGTATCTTT; 3′ CCGATCCCCGGAATTAGATC
Terms and licenses: Academic/Nonprofit Terms; Industry Terms: Not Available to Industry
Depositor comments: Encodes both E-Luc and Red-F transcriptional units. Insert can be excised by BsaI digestion. Requires pSOUP for replication in agrobacterium . Please visit https://www.biorxiv.org/content/10.1101/2021.05.26.443018v2 to read the preprint on bioRxiv
How to cite: pGREAT5 was a gift from Markita Landry (Addgene plasmid # 170893 ; http://n2t.net/addgene:170893 ; RRID:Addgene_170893)
