[The description below was written by a language model from this plasmid's Addgene catalogue record and pLannotate feature annotations shown in this document.]
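Description:
pGREAT5 is a plant binary expression vector built in the GoldenBraid modular cloning system on the pDGB1_omega1 backbone, carrying two luciferase transcriptional units for ratiometric dual-colour reporter assays. In E. coli it is maintained at high copy through a ColE1/pUC-type origin and selected with spectinomycin via the aadA gene. It also carries the pSa origin, which lacks its own replicase function in this pGreen-style arrangement, so the helper plasmid pSOUP is required for replication in Agrobacterium. Left and right T-DNA border repeats from the nopaline C58 Ti plasmid flank the payload, allowing Agrobacterium-mediated delivery into plant cells.

The roughly 5 kb insert consists of two units in the same orientation. In the first, the pCmYLCV911 promoter drives E-Luc, an enhanced beetle luciferase from Pyrearinus termitilluminans that carries a silent change removing a BbsI site, followed by a NOS terminator. In the second, the nopaline synthase promoter drives Red-F, a Luciola cruciata firefly luciferase with the S286Y red-shifting mutation, again closed by a NOS terminator. The automated feature table annotates the NOS promoter, the Luciola luciferase and both terminators but does not recognise the CmYLCV promoter or the E-Luc coding sequence, which presumably occupy the unannotated region upstream of the first terminator. Several small hits (dU6-3, AmpR promoter, GmR, Pc and Tn903 fragments) look like short partial matches rather than functional parts.

Because the two luciferases have different emission colours, one can act as an internal normaliser for the other, supporting rapid characterisation of plant transcriptional regulatory elements. The Esp3I sites used for assembly were destroyed, but the double unit can be excised with BsaI for further GoldenBraid assembly.
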