Features (pLannotate 1.2.2; 15 found; start..end, strand, type, name):
   1225..1241    -  promoter       dU6-3 promoter (fragment): RNA polymerase III promoter for Drosophila U6-3 snRNA (Port et al., 2014)
   2140..2392    +  terminator     NOS terminator: nopaline synthase terminator and poly(A) signal
   2513..2600    +  promoter       AmpR promoter (fragment): bla
   2703..2882    +  promoter       NOS promoter: nopaline synthase promoter
   2941..4560    +  CDS            LUCI_LUCCR: Experimental evidence at protein level: Swiss-Prot protein existence level 1. Produces green light with a wavelength of 544 nm. From Luciola cruciata (Japanese firefly) (Genji firefly).
   4587..4839    +  terminator     NOS terminator: nopaline synthase terminator and poly(A) signal
   4960..5047    +  promoter       AmpR promoter (fragment): bla
   5081..5105    +  misc_feature   RB T-DNA repeat: right border repeat from nopaline C58 T-DNA
   5196..5784    -  rep_origin     ori: high-copy-number ColE1/pMB1/pBR322/pUC origin of replication
   5958..6746    -  CDS            aadA: S3AD_ECOLX - Experimental evidence at protein level: Swiss-Prot protein existence level 1. Mediates bacterial resistance to the antibiotics streptomycin and spectinomycin. From Escherichia coli.
   6753..6809    -  CDS            GmR (fragment): gentamycin acetyltransferase; aacC1; confers resistance to gentamycin
   6985..7008    -  promoter       Pc promoter (fragment): intI1 (promoter lies within the coding sequence); class 1 integron promoter
   7284..7385    +  CDS            TRA2_ECOLX (fragment): Protein predicted: Swiss-Prot protein existence level 4. Required for transposition of transposon Tn903. From Escherichia coli.
   7390..7825    +  rep_origin     pSa ori: origin of replication from bacterial plasmid pSa
   7952..3       +  misc_feature   LB T-DNA repeat (across the origin): left border repeat from nopaline C58 T-DNA (truncated)
>Addgene plasmid #170893 | pGREAT5 | addgene full sequence | sequence record 335142 | Addgene NGS Result
TAACGGATCCGGTCTCAGGAGTGGCAGACATACTGTCCCACAAATGAAGATGGAATCTGTAAAAGAAAAC
GCGTGAAATAATGCGTCTGACAAAGGTTAGGTCGGCTGCCTTTAATCAATACCAAAGTGGTCCCTACCAC
GATGGAAAAACTGTGCAGTCGGTTTGGCTTTTTCTGACGAACAAATAAGATTCGTGGCCGACAGGTGGGG
GTCCACCATGTGAAGGCATCTTCAGACTCCAATAATGGAGCAATGACGTAAGGGCTTACGAAATAAGTAA
GGGTAGTTTGGGAAATGTCCACTCACCCGTCAGTCTATAAATACTTAGCCCCTCCCTCATTGTTAAGGGA
GCAAAATCTCAGAGAGATAGTCCTAGAGAGAGAAAGAGAGCAAGTAGCCTAGAAGTAGTCAAGGCGGCGA
AGTATTCAGGCAGGTGGCCAGGAAGAAGAAAAGCCAAGACGACGAAAACAGGTAAGAGCTAAGCTTAATG
GAGAGAGAGAAGAACGTGGTGTACGGCCCCGAGCCCAAGCACCCTCTGGGCAACTTCACCGCCGGCGAGA
TGCTGTACAACGCTCTGCACAAGCACTCCCACATCCCCCAGGCCATCCTGGACGTGATGGGCAACGAGTC
CCTTTCCTACCAGGAGTTCTTCGACACTACTGTGAAGCTGGGCCAGAGCCTCCAGAACTGTGGCTACAAG
ATGAACGATGTCGTGTCGATCTGTGCAGAGAACAACAAGAGATTCTTCATCCCCATCATCTCCGCCTGGT
ACATCGGCATGGTGGTGGCCCCTGTGAACGAGGACTATATCCCAGACGAGCTGTGTAAAGTGACCGGCAT
CTCCAAGCCGATCCTGGTCTTTACCACTAGGAAGATCCTGCCTAAGGTTTTGGAGGTTAAAGACAGAACC
AACTACATAAAGAGGATCATCATACTGGACTCTGAAGAGAACCTGCTGGGCTGCGAGAGCCTGCACAACT
TCATGTCCAGGTACTCCGACAACAACCTCCAAACATTCAAGCCTCTGCACTACGACCCTGTGGACCAGGT
AGCCGCCATCCTGTGCTCCTCCGGCACAACCGGCCTGCCTAAAGGCGTGATGCAGACCCACAGGAACATC
TGTGTGAGACTCACACACGCATCTGACCCCAGAGTGGGTACACAACTCATCCCCGGCGTATCCGTGCTGG
CCTACCTGCCATTCTTCCACGCCTTCGGCTTCAGTATCAACCTGGGCTATTTCATGGTGGGCCTGAGAGT
GGTGATGCTCCGAAGGTTTAACCAGGAGGTGTTCCTGAAGGCCATCCAGGACTACGAGGTGAGGAGCGTG
ATCAACGTTCCCTCCACAATCCTGTTCCTGTCCAAGAGCCCTCTGGTGGACAAGTACGACCTATCCACCC
TGGCGGAGCTGTGCTGTGGAGCCGCTCCTCTGGCGAAGGAGGTGGCCGAGATCGCCGTGAAGAGGCTGAA
CCTGCCAGGGATACGGTGTGGCTACGGTCTAACAGAGTCTACCTCCGCCAACATCCATACTCTGCACAAC
GAGTTCAAGTCCGGCTCCCTGGGCAAGGTGACACCTTACATGGCCGCCAAGATCATCGACAGGAACACCG
GCGAGGCCCTGGGTCCAAACCAGGTGGGCGAGCTGTGCATCTGGGGACCTATGGTAACAAAAGGCTATGT
GAACAACCCACAGGCTACTAAGGAGGCCATCGACGACGACGGCTGGCTGCACTCTGGCGACTTCGGCTAC
TACGACGAGGACGAGTATTTCTACATCGTGGACCGGTACAAGGAGCTGATCAAATACAAGGGCTATCAGG
TCGCCCCTGTGGAGCTGGAGGAGATCCTCCTTCAGCACCCAGGCATCAGGGACGTGGCCGTCGTGGGTAT
CCCTGACATCGAGGCCGGCGAGCTGCCAGCCGGCTTCGTGGTGAAGCAGCCCGGCGCCCAACTCACCGCT
AAGGAGGTGTACGACTTCCTGGCCCAGAGGGTGTCTCACTCCAAGTACCTGAGGGGCGGCGTAAGGTTCG
TGGACTCTATCCCCAGGAACGTGACAGGCAAGATTAGTCGAAAAGAGCTGAGGGAGGCCCTGATGGAGAA
GGCTTCTAAGCTGTAAGCTTGGAATGGATCTTCGATCCCGATCGTTCAAACATTTGGCAATAAAGTTTCT
TAAGATTGAATCCTGTTGCCGGTCTTGCGACGATTATCATATAATTTCTGTTGAATTACGTTAAGCATGT
AATAATTAACATGTAATGCATGACGTTATTTATGAGATGGGTTTTTATGATTAGAGTCCCGCAATTATAC
ATTTAATACGCGATAGAAAACAAAATATAGCGCGCAAACTAGGATAAATTATCGCGCGCGGTGTCATCTA
TGTTACTAGATCGGGAATTGCCAAGCTAATTCTTGAAGATGAAAGGGCCTCGTGATACGCCTATTTTTAT
AGGTTAATGTCATGATAATAATGGTTTCTTAGACGTCAGGTGGCACTTTTCGGGGAAATGTGCGCGGAAC
CCCTATTTGTTTATTTTTCTAAATACATTCAAATATGTATCCGCTCATGAGACAATAACCCTGATAAATG
CTTCAATAATGGGACCGACTCGCGCTGTCAGGAGATACATGAGAATTAAGGGAGTCACGGTATGACCCCC
GCCGATGACGCGGGACAAGCCGTTTTACGTTTGGAACTGACAGAACCGCAACGTTGAAGGAGCCACTGAG
CCGCGGGTTTCTGGAGTTTAATGAGCTAAGCACATACGTCAGAAACCATTATTGCGCGTTCAAAAGTCGC
CTAAGGTCACTATCAGCTAGCAAATATTTCTTGTCAAAAATGCTCCACTGACGTTCCATAAATTCCCCTC
GGTATCCAATTAGAGTCTCATATTCACTCTCAACTCGATCGAGGCAATGGAGAACATGGAGAACGACGAG
AACATTGTGGTGGGACCCAAGCCGTTCTACCCGATCGAGGAGGGTTCCGCTGGCACCCAGCTGCGCAAGT
ACATGGAGCGCTACGCTAAGCTGGGTGCTATCGCCTTCACCAACGCCGTGACCGGTGTGGATTACTCCTA
CGCCGAGTACCTGGAGAAGTCCTGCTGCCTCGGAAAGGCCCTGCAGAACTACGGTCTGGTCGTGGATGGC
CGCATTGCCCTCTGCTCGGAGAACTGCGAGGAGTTCTTCATTCCCGTGATCGCTGGTCTGTTCATCGGAG
TCGGCGTTGCCCCAACCAACGAGATCTACACCCTGCGCGAGCTGGTCCACAGCCTGGGTATCAGCAAGCC
GACCATCGTTTTCTCGAGCAAGAAGGGCCTCGACAAGGTTATCACCGTGCAAAAAACCGTCACCACCATC
AAGACCATCGTTATCCTGGATTCCAAGGTTGACTACCGCGGTTACCAGTGCCTCGACACCTTCATCAAGC
GTAACACCCCACCCGGCTTCCAAGCCTCCTCCTTCAAAACCGTGGAGGTTGATCGCAAGGAGCAGGTGGC
CCTGATCATGAACTCCTCCGGCTCCACCGGTCTGCCAAAGGGCGTGCAGCTGACCCACGAGAACACCGTC
ACCCGCTTCTCGCATGCCCGTGATCCCATCTACGGCAACCAGGTGTCCCCAGGCACCGCCGTCCTGACCG
TCGTGCCCCTCCACCACGGCTTCGGCATGTTCACCACTCTCGGCTACTTGATCTGCGGCTTCCGTGTGGT
GATGCTGACTAAGTTCGACGAGGAGACTTTCCTCAAGACCCTGCAAGACTACAAGTGCACTTACGTGATC
CTGGTGCCGACCCTGTTCGCCATCCTGAACAAGAGCGAGCTGTTGAACAAATACGACCTGTCGAACCTGG
TGGAGATCGCTTCCGGCGGCGCCCCACTGTCGAAGGAAGTTGGCGAGGCCGTTGCTCGCCGCTTCAACCT
GCCCGGCGTCCGTCAGGGTTACGGCCTGACCGAGACTACCTCGGCTATCATCATCACCCCCGAGGGCGAC
GATAAGCCCGGCGCTTCCGGCAAGGTTGTTCCACTCTTCAAAGCCAAGGTGATCGACCTGGACACCAAGA
AGTCCCTGGGTCCCAACCGTCGCGGAGAAGTGTGCGTCAAGGGCCCCATGCTGATGAAGGGCTACGTCAA
CAACCCAGAGGCCACCAAGGAGTTGATCGACGAGGAGGGCTGGCTGCACACTGGTGACATCGGTTACTAC
GACGAAGAGAAGCACTTCTTCATCGTTGACCGCCTGAAGTCCTTGATCAAGTACAAGGGCTACCAGGTTC
CCCCCGCCGAGCTCGAGAGCGTCCTGCTGCAGCACCCCTCCATTTTCGATGCCGGAGTGGCCGGTGTCCC
CGATCCCGTGGCTGGCGAGCTGCCAGGTGCCGTCGTCGTGCTGGAGTCCGGCAAGAACATGACCGAGAAG
GAAGTGATGGATTACGTGGCCTCGCAAGTGTCCAACGCCAAGCGCCTGCGCGGCGGCGTGCGCTTCGTGG
ATGAGGTGCCCAAGGGCCTCACCGGAAAGATCGACGGTCGCGCTATCCGCGAGATCCTCAAGAAGCCCGT
GGCCAAGATGTGAGCTTGGAATGGATCTTCGATCCCGATCGTTCAAACATTTGGCAATAAAGTTTCTTAA
GATTGAATCCTGTTGCCGGTCTTGCGACGATTATCATATAATTTCTGTTGAATTACGTTAAGCATGTAAT
AATTAACATGTAATGCATGACGTTATTTATGAGATGGGTTTTTATGATTAGAGTCCCGCAATTATACATT
TAATACGCGATAGAAAACAAAATATAGCGCGCAAACTAGGATAAATTATCGCGCGCGGTGTCATCTATGT
TACTAGATCGGGAATTGCCAAGCTAATTCTTGAAGATGAAAGGGCCTCGTGATACGCCTATTTTTATAGG
TTAATGTCATGATAATAATGGTTTCTTAGACGTCAGGTGGCACTTTTCGGGGAAATGTGCGCGGAACCCC
TATTTGTTTATTTTTCTAAATACATTCAAATATGTATCCGCTCATGAGACAATAACCCTGATAAATGCTT
CAATAATGGGACCGACTCGCGCTGTCATGAGACCGGATCCTGACAGGATATATTGGCGGGTAAACTAAGT
CGCTGTATGTGTTTGTTTGAGATCTCATGTGAGCAAAAGGCCAGCAAAAGGCCAGGAACCGTAAAAAGGC
CGCGTTGCTGGCGTTTTTCCATAGGCTCCGCCCCCCTGACGAGCATCACAAAAATCGACGCTCAAGTCAG
AGGTGGCGAAACCCGACAGGACTATAAAGATACCAGGCGTTTCCCCCTGGAAGCTCCCTCGTGCGCTCTC
CTGTTCCGACCCTGCCGCTTACCGGATACCTGTCCGCCTTTCTCCCTTCGGGAAGCGTGGCGCTTTCTCA
TAGCTCACGCTGTAGGTATCTCAGTTCGGTGTAGGTCGTTCGCTCCAAGCTGGGCTGTGTGCACGAACCC
CCCGTTCAGCCCGACCGCTGCGCCTTATCCGGTAACTATCGTCTTGAGTCCAACCCGGTAAGACACGACT
TATCGCCACTGGCAGCAGCCACTGGTAACAGGATTAGCAGAGCGAGGTATGTAGGCGGTGCTACAGAGTT
CTTGAAGTGGTGGCCTAACTACGGCTACACTAGAAGAACAGTATTTGGTATCTGCGCTCTGCTGAAGCCA
GTTACCTTCGGAAGAAGAGTTGGTAGCTCTTGATCCGGCAAACAAACCACCGCTGGTAGCGGTGGTTTTT
TTGTTTGCAAGCAGCAGATTACGCGCAGAAAAAAAGGATCTCAAGAAGATCCTTTGATCTTTTCTACGGG
GTCTGACGCTCAGTGGAACGAAAACTCACGTTAAGGGATTTTGGTCATGAGATTATCAAAAAGGATCTTC
ACCTAGATCCTTTTAAATTAAAAATGAAGTTTTAAATCAATCTAAAGTATATATGTGTAACATTGGTCTA
GTGATTATTTGCCGACTACCTTGGTGATCTCGCCTTTCACGTAGTGGACAAATTCTTCCAACTGATCTGC
GCGCGAGGCCAAGCGATCTTCTTCTTGTCCAAGATAAGCCTGTCTAGCTTCAAGTATGACGGGCTGATAC
TGGGCCGGCAGGCGCTCCATTGCCCAGTCGGCAGCGACATCCTTCGGCGCGATTTTGCCGGTTACTGCGC
TGTACCAAATGCGGGACAACGTAAGCACTACATTTCGCTCATCACCAGCCCAGTCGGGCGGCGAGTTCCA
TAGCGTTAAGGTTTCATTTAGCGCCTCAAATAGATCCTGTTCAGGAACCGGATCAAAGAGTTCCTCCGCC
GCTGGACCTACCAAGGCAACGCTATGTTCTCTTGCTTTTGTCAGCAAGATAGCCAGATCAATGTCGATCG
TGGCTGGCTCGAAGATACCTGCAAGAATGTCATTGCGCTGCCATTCTCCAAATTGCAGTTCGCGCTTAGC
TGGATAACGCCACGGAATGATGTCGTCGTGCACAACAATGGTGACTTCTACAGCGCGGAGAATCTCGCTC
TCTCCAGGGGAAGCCGAAGTTTCCAAAAGGTCGTTGATCAAAGCTCGCCGCGTTGTTTCATCAAGCCTTA
CGGTCACCGTAACCAGCAAATCAATATCACTGTGTGGCTTCAGGCCGCCATCCACTGCGGAGCCGTACAA
ATGTACGGCCAGCAACGTCGGTTCGAGATGGCGCTCGATGACGCCAACTACCTCTGATAGTTGAGTCGAT
ACTTCGGCGATCACCGCTTCCCTCATAATGTTTAACTTTGTTTTAGGGCGACTGCCCTGCTGCGTAACAT
CGTTGCTGCTCCATAACATCAAACATCGACCCACGGCGTAACGCGCTTGCTGCTTGGATGCCCGAGGCAT
AGACTGTACCCCAAAAAAACAGTCATAACAAGCCATGAAAACCGCCACTGCGCCGTTACCACCGCTGCGT
TCGGTCAAGGTTCTGGACCAGTTGCGTGAGCGCATACGCTACTTGCATTACAGCTTACGAACCGAACAGG
CTTATGTCCACTGGGTTCGTGCCTTCATCCGTTTCCACGGTGTGCGTCACCCGGCAACCTTGGGTAGCAG
CGAAGTCGAGGCATTTCTGTCCTGGCTGGAACACCCCTTGTATTACTGTTTATGTAAGCAGACAGTTTTA
TTGTTCATGATGATATATTTTTATCTTGTGCAATGTAACATCAGAGATTTTGAGACACAACGTGGCTTTG
TTGAATAAATCGAACTTTTGCTGAGTTGAAGGATCAGATCACGCATCTTCCCGACAACGCAGACCGTTCC
GTGGCAAAGCAAAAGTTCAAAATCACCAACTGGTCCACCTACAACAAAGCTCTCATCAACCGTGGCTCCC
TCACTTTCTGGCTGGATGATGGGGCGATTCAGGCGATCCCCATCCAACAGCCCGCCGTCGAGCGGGCTTT
TTTATCCCCGGAAGCCTGTGGATAGAGGGTAGTTATCCACGTGAAACCGCTAATGCCCCGCAAAGCCTTG
ATTCACGGGGCTTTCCGGCCCGCTCCAAAAACTATCCACGTGAAATCGCTAATCAGGGTACGTGAAATCG
CTAATCGGAGTACGTGAAATCGCTAATAAGGTCACGTGAAATCGCTAATCAAAAAGGCACGTGAGAACGC
TAATAGCCCTTTCAGATCAACAGCTTGCAAACACCCCTCGCTCCGGCAAGTAGTTACAGCAAGTAGTATG
TTCAATTAGCTTTTCAATTATGAATATATATATCAATTATTGGTCGCCCTTGGCTTGTGGACAATGCGCT
ACGCGCACCGGCTCCGCCCGTGGACAACCGCAAGCGGTTGCCCACCGTCGAGCGCCTTTGCCCACAACCC
GGCGGCCGGCCGCAACAGATCGTTTTATAAATTTTTTTTTTTGAAAAAGAAAAAGCCCGAAAGGCGGCAA
CCTCTCGGGCTTCTGGATTTCCGATCCCCGGAATTAGATCTTGGCAGGATATATTGTGGTG
